>Addgene plasmid #34589 | pBpuro - HA KLF4 FL | addgene full sequence | sequence record 267595 | Addgene NGS Result
CTGAATATGGGCCAAACAGGATATCTGTGGTAAGCAGTTCCTGCCCCGGCTCAGGGCCAAGAACAGATGG
AACAGCTGAATATGGGCCAAACAGGATATCTGTGGTAAGCAGTTCCTGCCCCGGCTCAGGGCCAAGAACA
GATGGTCCCCAGATGCGGTCCAGCCCTCAGCAGTTTCTAGAGAACCATCAGATGTTTCCAGGGTGCCCCA
AGGACCTGAAATGACCCTGTGCCTTATTTGAACTAACCAATCAGTTCGCTTCTCGCTTCTGTTCGCGCGC
TTCTGCTCCCCGAGCTCAATAAAAGAGCCCACAACCCCTCACTCGGGGCGCCAGTCCTCCGATTGACTGA
GTCGCCCGGGTACCCGTGTATCCAATAAACCCTCTTGCAGTTGCATCCGACTTGTGGTCTCGCTGTTCCT
TGGGAGGGTCTCCTCTGAGTGATTGACTACCCGTCAGCGGGGGTCTTTCATTTGGGGGCTCGTCCGGGAT
CGGGAGACCCCTGCCCAGGGACCACCGACCCACCACCGGGAGGCAAGCTGGCCAGCAACTTATCTGTGTC
TGTCCGATTGTCTAGTGTCTATGACTGATTTTATGCGCCTGCGTCGGTACTAGTTAGCTAACTAGCTCTG
TATCTGGCGGACCCGTGGTGGAACTGACGAGTTCTGAACACCCGGCCGCAACCCTGGGAGACGTCCCAGG
GACTTTGGGGGCCGTTTTTGTGGCCCGACCTGAGGAAGGGAGTCGATGTGGAATCCGACCCCGTCAGGAT
ATGTGGTTCTGGTAGGAGACGAGAACCTAAAACAGTTCCCGCCTCCGTCTGAATTTTTGCTTTCGGTTTG
GAACCGAAGCCGCGCGTCTTGTCTGCTGCAGCGCTGCAGCATCGTTCTGTGTTGTCTCTGTCTGACTGTG
TTTCTGTATTTGTCTGAAAATTAGGGCCAGACTGTTACCACTCCCTTAAGTTTGACCTTAGGTCACTGGA
AAGATGTCGAGCGGATCGCTCACAACCAGTCGGTAGATGTCAAGAAGAGACGTTGGGTTACCTTCTGCTC
TGCAGAATGGCCAACCTTTAACGTCGGATGGCCGCGAGACGGCACCTTTAACCGAGACCTCATCACCCAG
GTTAAGATCAAGGTCTTTTCACCTGGCCCGCATGGACACCCAGACCAGGTCCCCTACATCGTGACCTGGG
AAGCCTTGGCTTTTGACCCCCCTCCCTGGGTCAAGCCCTTTGTACACCCTAAGCCTCCGCCTCCTCTTCC
TCCATCCGCCCCGTCTCTCCCCCTTGAACCTCCTCGTTCGACCCCGCCTCGATCCTCCCTTTATCCAGCC
CTCACTCCTTCTCTAGGCGCCGGCCGGATCCGGCGAGTCTGACATGTACCCCTACGACGTGCCCGACTAC
GCCGCTGTCAGCGACGCGCTGCTCCCATCTTTCTCCACGTTCGCGTCTGGCCCGGCGGGAAGAGAGAAGA
CACTGCGTCAAGCAGGTGCCCCGAATAACCGCTGGCGGGAGGAGCTCTCCCACATGAAGCGACTTCCCCC
AGTGCTTCCCGGCCGCCCCTATGACCTGGCGGCGGCGACCGTGGCCACAGACCTGGAGAGCGGCGGAGCC
GGTGCGGCTTGCGGCGGTAGCAACCTGGCGCCCCTACCTCGGAGAGAGACCGAGGAGTTCAACGATCTCC
TGGACCTGGACTTTATTCTCTCCAATTCGCTGACCCATCCTCCGGAGTCAGTGGCCGCCACCGTGTCCTC
GTCAGCGTCAGCCTCCTCTTCGTCGTCGCCGTCGAGCAGCGGCCCTGCCAGCGCGCCCTCCACCTGCAGC
TTCACCTATCCGATCCGGGCCGGGAACGACCCGGGCGTGGCGCCGGGCGGCACGGGCGGAGGCCTCCTCT
ATGGCAGGGAGTCCGCTCCCCCTCCGACGGCTCCCTTCAACCTGGCGGACATCAACGACGTGAGCCCCTC
GGGCGGCTTCGTGGCCGAGCTCCTGCGGCCAGAATTGGACCCGGTGTACATTCCGCCGCAGCAGCCGCAG
CCGCCAGGTGGCGGGCTGATGGGCAAGTTCGTGCTGAAGGCGTCGCTGAGCGCCCCTGGCAGCGAGTACG
GCAGCCCGTCGGTCATCAGCGTCAGCAAAGGCAGCCCTGACGGCAGCCACCCGGTGGTGGTGGCGCCCTA
CAACGGCGGGCCGCCGCGCACGTGCCCCAAGATCAAGCAGGAGGCGGTCTCTTCGTGCACCCACTTGGGC
GCTGGACCCCCTCTCAGCAATGGCCACCGGCCGGCTGCACACGACTTCCCCCTGGGGCGGCAGCTCCCCA
GCAGGACTACCCCGACCCTGGGTCTTGAGGAAGTGCTGAGCAGCAGGGACTGTCACCCTGCCCTGCCGCT
TCCTCCCGGCTTCCATCCCCACCCGGGGCCCAATTACCCATCCTTCCTGCCCGATCAGATGCAGCCGCAA
GTCCCGCCGCTCCATTACCAAGAGCTCATGCCACCCGGTTCCTGCATGCCAGAGGAGCCCAAGCCAAAGA
GGGGAAGACGATCGTGGCCCCGGAAAAGGACCGCCACCCACACTTGTGATTACGCGGGCTGCGGCAAAAC
CTACACAAAGAGTTCCCATCTCAAGGCACACCTGCGAACCCACACAGGTGAGAAACCTTACCACTGTGAC
TGGGACGGCTGTGGATGGAAATTCGCCCGCTCAGATGAACTGACCAGGCACTACCGTAAACACACGGGGC
ACCGCCCGTTCCAGTGCCAAAAATGCGACCGAGCATTTTCCAGGTCGGACCACCTCGCCTTACACATGAA
GAGGCATTTTTAAATCCCAGACAGTGGATATGACCCACACTGCCAGAAGAGAATTCAGTATTTTTTACTT
TTCACACTGTCTTCCCGATGAGGGAAGGAGCCCAGCCAGAAAGCACTACAATCATGGTCAAGTTCCCAAC
TGAGTCATCTTGTGAGTGGATAATCAGGAAAAATGAGGAATCCAAAAGACAAAAATCAAAGAACAGATGG
GGTCTGTGACTGGATCTTCTATCATTCCAATTCTAAATCCGACTTGAATATTCCTGGACTTACAAAATGC
CAAGGGGGTGACTGGAAGTTGTGGATATCAGGGTATAAATTATATCCGTGAGTTGGGGGAGGGAAGACCA
GAATTCCCTTGAATTGTGTATTGATGCAATATAAGCATAAAAGATCACCTTGTATTCTCTTTACCTTCTA
AAAGCCATTATTATGATGTTAGAAGAAGAGGAAGAAATTCAGGTACAGAAAACATGTTTAAATAGCCTAA
ATGATGGTGCTTGGTGAGTCTTGGTTCTAAAGGTACCAAACAAGGAAGCCAAAGTTTTCAAACTGCTGCA
TACTTTGACAAGGAAAATCTATATTTGTCTTCCGATCAACATTTATGACCTAAGTCAGGTAATATACCTG
GTTTACTTCTTTAGCATTTTTATGCAGACAGTCTGTTATGCACTGTGGTTTCAGATGTGCAATAATTTGT
ACAATGGTTTATTCCCAAGTATGCCTTAAGCAGAACAAATGTGTTTTTCTATATAGTTCCTTGCCTTAAT
AAATATGTAATATAAATTTAAAAAAAAAAAAAAAAAAAACTCGACCTGAGTAACTGACACAATGGATCGG
GTCGAGTCTAGAATTCGCCAGCACAGTGGTCGACCCTGTGGAATGTGTGTCAGTTAGGGTGTGGAAAGTC
CCCAGGCTCCCCAGCAGGCAGAAGTATGCAAAGCATGCATCTCAATTAGTCAGCAACCAGGTGTGGAAAG
TCCCCAGGCTCCCCAGCAGGCAGAAGTATGCAAAGCATGCATCTCAATTAGTCAGCAACCATAGTCCCGC
CCCTAACTCCGCCCATCCCGCCCCTAACTCCGCCCAGTTCCGCCCATTCTCCGCCCCATGGCTGACTAAT
TTTTTTTATTTATGCAGAGGCCGAGGCCGCCTCGGCCTCTGAGCTATTCCAGAAGTAGTGAGGAGGCTTT
TTTGGAGGCCTAGGCTTTTGCAAAAAGCTTACCATGACCGAGTACAAGCCCACGGTGCGCCTCGCCACCC
GCGACGACGTCCCCAGGGCCGTACGCACCCTCGCCGCCGCGTTCGCCGACTACCCCGCCACGCGCCACAC
CGTCGATCCGGACCGCCACATCGAGCGGGTCACCGAGCTGCAAGAACTCTTCCTCACGCGCGTCGGGCTC
GACATCGGCAAGGTGTGGGTCGCGGACGACGGCGCCGCGGTGGCGGTCTGGACCACGCCGGAGAGCGTCG
AAGCGGGGGCGGTGTTCGCCGAGATCGGCCCGCGCATGGCCGAGTTGAGCGGTTCCCGGCTGGCCGCGCA
GCAACAGATGGAAGGCCTCCTGGCGCCGCACCGGCCCAAGGAGCCCGCGTGGTTCCTGGCCACCGTCGGC
GTCTCGCCCGACCACCAGGGCAAGGGTCTGGGCAGCGCCGTCGTGCTCCCCGGAGTGGAGGCGGCCGAGC
GCGCCGGGGTGCCCGCCTTCCTGGAGACCTCCGCGCCCCGCAACCTCCCCTTCTACGAGCGGCTCGGCTT
CACCGTCACCGCCGACGTCGAGGTGCCCGAAGGACCGCGCACCTGGTGCATGACCCGCAAGCCCGGTGCC
TGACGCCCGCCCCACGACCCGCAGCGCCCGACCGAAAGGAGCGCACGACCCCATGCATCGATAAAATAAA
AGATTTTATTTAGTCTCCAGAAAAAGGGGGGAATGAAAGACCCCACCTGTAGGTTTGGCAAGCTAGCTTA
AGTAACGCCATTTTGCAAGGCATGGAAAAATACATAACTGAGAATAGAGAAGTTCAGATCAAGGTCAGGA
ACAGATGGAACAGCTGAATATGGGCCAAACAGGATATCTGTGGTAAGCAGTTCCTGCCCCGGCTCAGGGC
CAAGAACAGATGGAACAGCTGAATATGGGCCAAACAGGATATCTGTGGTAAGCAGTTCCTGCCCCGGCTC
AGGGCCAAGAACAGATGGTCCCCAGATGCGGTCCAGCCCTCAGCAGTTTCTAGAGAACCATCAGATGTTT
CCAGGGTGCCCCAAGGACCTGAAATGACCCTGTGCCTTATTTGAACTAACCAATCAGTTCGCTTCTCGCT
TCTGTTCGCGCGCTTCTGCTCCCCGAGCTCAATAAAAGAGCCCACAACCCCTCACTCGGGGCGCCAGTCC
TCCGATTGACTGAGTCGCCCGGGTACCCGTGTATCCAATAAACCCTCTTGCAGTTGCATCCGACTTGTGG
TCTCGCTGTTCCTTGGGAGGGTCTCCTCTGAGTGATTGACTACCCGTCAGCGGGGGTCTTTCACATGCAG
CATGTATCAAAATTAATTTGGTTTTTTTTCTTAAGTATTTACATTAAATGGCCATAGTTGCATTAATGAA
TCGGCCAACGCGCGGGGAGAGGCGGTTTGCGTATTGGGCGCTCTTCCGCTTCCTCGCTCACTGACTCGCT
GCGCTCGGTCGTTCGGCTGCGGCGAGCGGTATCAGCTCACTCAAAGGCGGTAATACGGTTATCCACAGAA
TCAGGGGATAACGCAGGAAAGAACATGTGAGCAAAAGGCCAGCAAAAGGCCAGGAACCGTAAAAAGGCCG
CGTTGCTGGCGTTTTTCCATAGGCTCCGCCCCCCTGACGAGCATCACAAAAATCGACGCTCAAGTCAGAG
GTGGCGAAACCCGACAGGACTATAAAGATACCAGGCGTTTCCCCCTGGAAGCTCCCTCGTGCGCTCTCCT
GTTCCGACCCTGCCGCTTACCGGATACCTGTCCGCCTTTCTCCCTTCGGGAAGCGTGGCGCTTTCTCATA
GCTCACGCTGTAGGTATCTCAGTTCGGTGTAGGTCGTTCGCTCCAAGCTGGGCTGTGTGCACGAACCCCC
CGTTCAGCCCGACCGCTGCGCCTTATCCGGTAACTATCGTCTTGAGTCCAACCCGGTAAGACACGACTTA
TCGCCACTGGCAGCAGCCACTGGTAACAGGATTAGCAGAGCGAGGTATGTAGGCGGTGCTACAGAGTTCT
TGAAGTGGTGGCCTAACTACGGCTACACTAGAAGAACAGTATTTGGTATCTGCGCTCTGCTGAAGCCAGT
TACCTTCGGAAAAAGAGTTGGTAGCTCTTGATCCGGCAAACAAACCACCGCTGGTAGCGGTGGTTTTTTT
GTTTGCAAGCAGCAGATTACGCGCAGAAAAAAAGGATCTCAAGAAGATCCTTTGATCTTTTCTACGGGGT
CTGACGCTCAGTGGAACGAAAACTCACGTTAAGGGATTTTGGTCATGAGATTATCAAAAAGGATCTTCAC
CTAGATCCTTTTGCGGCCGCAAATCAATCTAAAGTATATATGAGTAAACTTGGTCTGACAGTTACCAATG
CTTAATCAGTGAGGCACCTATCTCAGCGATCTGTCTATTTCGTTCATCCATAGTTGCCTGACTCCCCGTC
GTGTAGATAACTACGATACGGGAGGGCTTACCATCTGGCCCCAGTGCTGCAATGATACCGCGAGACCCAC
GCTCACCGGCTCCAGATTTATCAGCAATAAACCAGCCAGCCGGAAGGGCCGAGCGCAGAAGTGGTCCTGC
AACTTTATCCGCCTCCATCCAGTCTATTAATTGTTGCCGGGAAGCTAGAGTAAGTAGTTCGCCAGTTAAT
AGTTTGCGCAACGTTGTTGCCATTGCTACAGGCATCGTGGTGTCACGCTCGTCGTTTGGTATGGCTTCAT
TCAGCTCCGGTTCCCAACGATCAAGGCGAGTTACATGATCCCCCATGTTGTGCAAAAAAGCGGTTAGCTC
CTTCGGTCCTCCGATCGTTGTCAGAAGTAAGTTGGCCGCAGTGTTATCACTCATGGTTATGGCAGCACTG
CATAATTCTCTTACTGTCATGCCATCCGTAAGATGCTTTTCTGTGACTGGTGAGTACTCAACCAAGTCAT
TCTGAGAATAGTGTATGCGGCGACCGAGTTGCTCTTGCCCGGCGTCAATACGGGATAATACCGCGCCACA
TAGCAGAACTTTAAAAGTGCTCATCATTGGAAAACGTTCTTCGGGGCGAAAACTCTCAAGGATCTTACCG
CTGTTGAGATCCAGTTCGATGTAACCCACTCGTGCACCCAACTGATCTTCAGCATCTTTTACTTTCACCA
GCGTTTCTGGGTGAGCAAAAACAGGAAGGCAAAATGCCGCAAAAAAGGGAATAAGGGCGACACGGAAATG
TTGAATACTCATACTCTTCCTTTTTCAATATTATTGAAGCATTTATCAGGGTTATTGTCTCATGAGCGGA
TACATATTTGAATGTATTTAGAAAAATAAACAAATAGGGGTTCCGCGCACATTTCCCCGAAAAGTGCCAC
CTGCAGC
Features (pLannotate 1.2.2; 12 found; start..end, strand, type, name):
      1..470     +  LTR            LTR: long terminal repeat from Moloney murine leukemia virus
    594..868     +  misc_feature   MESV Ψ (fragment): packaging signal of murine embryonic stem cell virus
    935..1351    +  CDS            gag (truncated): truncated Moloney murine leukemia virus (MMLV) gag gene lacking the start codon
   1362..2810    +  CDS            KLF4 (fragment): KLF4_HUMAN - Also known as EZF, GKLF. Experimental evidence at protein level: Swiss-Prot protein existence level 1. Transcription factor; can act both as activator and as repressor. Binds the 5'-CACCC-3' core sequence. Binds to the promoter region of its own gene and can activate its own transcription. Regulates the expression of key transcription factors during embryonic development. Plays an important role in maintaining embryonic stem cells, and in preventing their differentiation. Required for establishing the barrier function of the skin and for postnatal maturation and maintenance of the
   3685..4014    +  promoter       SV40 promoter: SV40 enhancer and early promoter
   4024..4623    +  CDS            PuroR: puromycin N-acetyltransferase; pac from Streptomyces alboniger; confers resistance to puromycin
   4722..4843    +  LTR            3' LTR (ΔU3) (fragment): self-inactivating 3' long terminal repeat (LTR) from Moloney murine leukemia virus
   4844..5313    +  LTR            LTR: long terminal repeat from Moloney murine leukemia virus
   5379..5431    -  CDS            lacI (fragment): lac repressor; lacI; The lac repressor binds to the lac operator to inhibit transcription in E. coli. This inhibition can be relieved by adding lactose or isopropyl-β-D-thiogalactopyranoside (IPTG).
   5614..6202    -  rep_origin     ori: high-copy-number ColE1/pMB1/pBR322/pUC origin of replication
   6362..7222    -  CDS            AmpR: β-lactamase; bla; confers resistance to ampicillin, carbenicillin, and related antibiotics
   7223..7327    -  promoter       AmpR promoter: bla
