[The description below was written by a language model from this plasmid's Addgene catalogue record and pLannotate feature annotations shown in this document.]
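Description:
pBpuro - HA KLF4 FL is a Moloney murine leukemia virus-based retroviral expression plasmid built on the unmodified pBABE-puro backbone, designed for stable delivery of human KLF4 (also called GKLF or EZF) into mammalian cells. In bacteria it is maintained as a high-copy plasmid through a ColE1/pUC-type origin and selected with ampicillin via the β-lactamase gene and its native promoter. The sequenced plasmid is about 7.4 kb.

The retroviral cassette is flanked by MMLV long terminal repeats. Downstream of the 5′ LTR lie the packaging signal and a truncated gag segment lacking its start codon, which together promote efficient encapsidation of the genomic RNA when the plasmid is introduced into a packaging cell line that supplies the viral proteins in trans. The full-length KLF4 insert, carrying an N-terminal HA epitope tag, was cloned between the BamHI and EcoRI sites (the latter destroyed) and is transcribed from the 5′ LTR. The catalogue lists the insert as roughly 2.6 kb, whereas the annotated KLF4 coding region spans about 1.45 kb and is followed by an unannotated stretch before the next element. This suggests that non-coding cDNA sequence is included, although the record does not say so explicitly. The HA tag itself was not called by the annotation software. An internal SV40 enhancer/early promoter drives puromycin N-acetyltransferase, allowing selection of transduced cells. A small lacI fragment in the backbone is a cloning remnant.

The construct is suited to producing retrovirus for stable, puromycin-selectable expression of epitope-tagged KLF4. The associated publication concerns a KLF4–miR-206 feedback loop affecting protein translation.
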