Addgene plasmid #34589: pBpuro - HA KLF4 FL
Depositing lab: Michael Ruppert. Depositing organization: West Virginia University and School of Medicine. Publication: A KLF4-miRNA-206 autoregulatory feedback loop can promote or inhibit protein translation depending upon cell context. Lin CC, Liu LZ, Addison JB, Wonderlin WF, Ivanov AV, Ruppert JM. Mol Cell Biol. 2011 Jun;31(12):2513-27. Epub 2011 Apr 25. 10.1128/MCB.01189-10 PubMed 21518959.
Backbone
  Vector backbone: pBABE-puro
  Backbone manufacturer: Morganstern JP and Land H 1990
  Backbone size w/o insert (bp): 5169
  Modifications to backbone: none
  Vector type: Mammalian Expression, Retroviral
  Selectable markers: Puromycin
Growth in bacteria
  Bacterial resistance: Ampicillin, 100 μg/mL
  Growth temperature: 37°C
  Growth strain: XL1 Blue
  Growth instructions: use amp 100ug/ml
  Copy number: High Copy
Gene/Insert
  Gene/Insert name: KLF4 (alt names: GKLF; EZF)
  Species: H. sapiens (human)
  Insert size (bp): 2600
  GenBank ID: AF105036
  Entrez Gene: KLF4 (a.k.a. EZF, GKLF)
  Promoter: LTR
  Tag / fusion protein: HA tag (N terminal on insert)
  Cloning method: Restriction Enzyme; 5′ cloning site BamHI (not destroyed); 3′ cloning site EcoRI (destroyed during cloning)
  Sequencing primers: 5′ pBABE 5' see Addgene #1764; 3′ use KLF4 internal primers
Terms and licenses: Academic/Nonprofit Terms; Industry Terms: Not Available to Industry
How to cite: pBpuro - HA KLF4 FL was a gift from Michael Ruppert (Addgene plasmid # 34589 ; http://n2t.net/addgene:34589 ; RRID:Addgene_34589)
