>Addgene plasmid #34589 | pBpuro - HA KLF4 FL | addgene partial sequence | sequence record 42720 | pBABE-5
TGTACCCCTACGACGTGCCCGACTACGCCGCTGTCAGCGACGCGCTGCTCCCATCTTTCTCCACGTTCGC
GTCTGGCCCGGCGGGAAGAGAGAAGACACTGCGTCAAGCAGGTGCCCCGAATAACCGCTGGCGGGAGGAG
CTCTCCCACATGAAGCGACTTCCCCCAGTGCTTCCCGGCCGCCCCTATGACCTGGCGGCGGCGACCGTGG
CCACAGACCTGGAGAGCGGCGGAGCCGGTGCGGCTTGCGGCGGTAGCAACCTGGCGCCCCTACCTCGGAG
AGAGACCGAGGAGTTCAACGATCTCCTGGACCTGGACTTTATTCTCTCCAATTCGCTGACCCATCCTCCG
GAGTCAGTGGCCGCCACCGTGTCCTCGTCAGCGTCAGCCTCCTCTTCGTCGTCGCCGTCGAGCAGCGGCC
CTGCCAGCGCGCCCTCCACCTGCAGCTTCACCTATCCGATCCGGGCCGGGAACGACCCGGGCGTGGCGCC
GGGCGGCACGGGCGGAGGCCTCCTCTATGGCAGGGAGTCCGCTCCCCCTCCGACGGCTCCCTTCAACCTG
GCGGACATCAACGACGTGAGCCCCTCGGGCGGCTTCGTGGCCGAGCTCCTGCGGCCAGAATTGGACCCGG
TGTACATTCCGCCGCAGCAGCCGCAGCCGCCAGGTGGCGGGCTGATGGGCAAGTTCGTGCTGAAGGCGTC
GCTGAGCGCCCCTGGCAGCGAGTACGGCAGCCCGTCGGTCATCAGCGTCAGCAAAGGCAGCCCTGACGGC
AGCCACCCGGTGGTGGTGGCGCCCTACAACGGCGGGCCGCCGCGCACGTGCCCCAAGATCAAGCAGGAGG
CGGTCTCTTCGTGCACCCACTT
