>Addgene plasmid #34589 | pBpuro - HA KLF4 FL | addgene partial sequence | sequence record 43180 | pBABE-3
ATTCTAGACTCGACCCGATCCATTGTGTCAGTTACTCAGGTCGAGTTTTTTTTTTTTTTTTTTTTAAATT
TATATTACATATTTATTAAGGCAAGGAACTATATAGAAAAACACATTTGTTCTGCTTAAGGCATACTTGG
GAATAAACCATTGTACAAATTATTGCACATCTGAAACCACAGTGCATAACAGACTGTCTGCATAAAAATG
CTAAAGAAGTAAACCAGGTATATTACCTGACTTAGGTCATAAATGTTGATCGGAAGACAAATATAGATTT
TCCTTGTCAAAGTATGCAGCAGTTTGAAAACTTTGGCTTCCTTGTTTGGTACCTTTAGAACCAAGACTCA
CCAAGCACCATCATTTAGGCTATTTAAACATGTTTTCTGTACCTGAATTTCTTCCTCTTCTTCTAACATC
ATAATAATGGCTTTTAGAAGGTAAAGAGAATACAAGGTGATCTTTTATGCTTATATTGCATCAATACACA
ATTCAAGGGAATTCTGGTCTTCCCTCCCCCAACTCACGGATATAATTTATACCCTGATATCCACAACTTC
CAGTCACCCCCTTGGCATTTTGTAAGTCCAGGAATATTCAAGTCGGATTTAGAATTGGAATGATAGAAGA
TCCAGTCACAGACCCCATCTGTTCTTTGATTTTTGTCTTTTGGATTCCTCATTTTTCCTGATTATCCACT
CACAAGATGACTCAGTTGGGAACTTGACCATGATTGTAGTGCTTTCTGGCTGGGCTCCTTCCCTCATCGG
GAAGACAGTGTGAAA
